>Addgene plasmid #186038 | AAV-syn-LifeAct-jGCaMP8f-WPRE | addgene full sequence | sequence record 370160 | Addgene Partial NGS Result
GTTGGGAAGGGCGATCGGTGCGGGCCTCTTCGCTATTACGCCAGCTGCGCGCTCGCTCGCTCACTGAGGC
CGCCCGGGCAAAGCCCGGGCGTCGGGCGACCTTTGGTCGCCCGGCCTCAGTGAGCGAGCGAGCGCGCAGA
GAGGGAGTGGCCAACTCCATCACTAGGGGTTCCTTGTAGTTAATGATTAACCCGCCATGCTACTTATCTA
CGTAGCCATGCTCTAGGAAGATCTCTGCAGAGGGCCCTGCGTATGAGTGCAAGTGGGTTTTAGGACCAGG
ATGAGGCGGGGTGGGGGTGCCTACCTGACGACCGACCCCGACCCACTGGACAAGCACCCAACCCCCATTC
CCCAAATTGCGCATCCCCTATCAGAGAGGGGGAGGGGAAACAGGATGCGGCGAGGCGCGTGCGCACTGCC
AGCTTCAGCACCGCGGACAGTGCCTTCGCCCCCGCCTGGCGGCGCGCGCCACCGCCGCCTCAGCACTGAA
GGCGCGCTGACGTCACTCGCCGGTCCCCCGCAAACTCCCCTTCCCGGCCACCTTGGTCGCGTCCGCGCCG
CCGCCGGCCCAGCCGGACCGCACCACGCGAGGCGCGAGATAGGGGGGCACGGGCGCGACCATCTGCGCTG
CGGCGCCGGCGACTCAGCGCTGCCTCAGTCTGCGGTGGGCAGCGGAGGAGTCGTGTCGTGCCTGAGAGCG
CAGTCGAATTCAAGCTGCTAGCAAGGATCCACCCGCCACCATGGGTGTGGCCGACCTGATCAAGAAGTTC
GAGAGCATCAGCAAGGAGGAGATGCATCATCACCATCATCACACGCGTCGCAAGAAGACCTTCAAGGAGG
TGGCCACCGCCGTGAAGATCATCGCCCGCCTGATGGGCCTGAAGATCAACGTCTATATCAAGGCCGACAA
GCAGAAGAACGGCATCAAGGCGAACTTCCACATCCGCCACAACATCGAGGACGGCGGCGTGCAGCTCGCC
TACCACTACCAGCAGAACACCCCCATCGGCGACGGCCCCGTGCTGCTGCCCGACAACCACTACCTGAGCG
TGGAGTCCAAACTTTCGAAAGACCCCAACGAGAAGCGCGATCACATGGTCCTGCTGGAGTTCGTGACCGC
CGCCGGGATCACTCTCGGCATGGACGAGCTGTACAAGGGCGGTACCGGAGGGAGCATGGTGAGCAAGGGC
GAGGAGCTGTTCACCGGGGTGGTGCCCATCCTGGTCGAGCTGGACGGCGACGTAAACGGCCACAAGTTCA
GCGTGTCCGGCGAGGGTGAGGGCGATGCCACCTACGGCAAGCTGACCCTGAAGTTCATCTGCACCACCGG
CAAGCTGCCCGTGCCCTGGCCCACCCTCGTGACCACCCTGACCTACGGCGTGCAGTGCTTCAGCCGCTAC
CCCGACCACATGAAGCAGCACGACTTCTTCAAGTCCGCCATGCCCGAAGGCTACATCCAGGAGCGCACCA
TCTTCTTCAAGGACGACGGCAACTACAAGACCCGCGCCGAGGTGAAGTTCGAGGGCGACACCCTGGTGAA
CCGCATCGAGCTGAAGGGCATCGACTTCAAGGAGGACGGCAACATCCTGGGGCACAAGCTGGAGTACAAC
CTGCCGGACCAACTGACTGAAGAGCAGATCGCAGAATTTAAAGAGGCTTTCTCCCTATTTGACAAGGACG
GGGATGGGACAATAACAACCAAGGAGCTGGGGACGGTGATGCGGTCTCTCGGACTGAACCCCACAGAAGC
AGAGCTGCAGGACATGATCAATGAAGTAGATGCCGACGGTGACGGCACAATCGACTTCCCTGAGTTCCTG
ACAATGATGGCAAGAAAAATGAAATACAGGGACACGGAAGAAGAAATTAGAGAAGCGTTCGGTGTGTTTG
ATAAGGATGGCAATGGCTACATCAGTGCAGCAGAGCTTCGCCACGTGATGACAAACCTTGGAGAGAAGTT
AACAGATGAAGAGGTTGATGAAATGATCAGGGAAGCAGACATCGATGGGGATGGTCAGGTAAACTACGAA
GAGTTTGTACAAATGATGACAGCGAAGTAAAAGCTTATCGATAATCAACCTCTGGATTACAAAATTTGTG
AAAGATTGACTGGTATTCTTAACTATGTTGCTCCTTTTACGCTATGTGGATACGCTGCTTTAATGCCTTT
GTATCATGCTATTGCTTCCCGTATGGCTTTCATTTTCTCCTCCTTGTATAAATCCTGGTTGCTGTCTCTT
TATGAGGAGTTGTGGCCCGTTGTCAGGCAACGTGGCGTGGTGTGCACTGTGTTTGCTGACGCAACCCCCA
CTGGTTGGGGCATTGCCACCACCTGTCAGCTCCTTTCCGGGACTTTCGCTTTCCCCCTCCCTATTGCCAC
GGCGGAACTCATCGCCGCCTGCCTTGCCCGCTGCTGGACAGGGGCTCGGCTGTTGGGCACTGACAATTCC
GTGGTGTTGTCGGGGAAATCATCGTCCTTTCCTTGGCTGCTCGCCTGTGTTGCCACCTGGATTCTGCGCG
GGACGTCCTTCTGCTACGTCCCTTCGGCCCTCAATCCAGCGGACCTTCCTTCCCGCGGCCTGCTGCCGGC
TCTGCGGCCTCTTCCGCGTCTTCGCCTTCGCCCTCAGACGAGTCGGATCTCCCTTTGGGCCGCCTCCCCG
CATCGATACCGTCGACCTCGACCCGGGCGGCCGCTTCGAGCAGACATGATAAGATACATTGATGAGTTTG
GACAAACCACAACTAGAATGCAGTGAAAAAAATGCTTTATTTGTGAAATTTGTGATGCTATTGCTTTATT
TGTAACCATTATAAGCTGCAATAAACAAGTTAACAACAACAATTGCATTCATTTTATGTTTCAGGTTCAG
GGGGAGATGTGGGAGGTTTTTTAAAGCAAGTAAAACCTCTACAAATGTGGTAAAATCGATAAGGATCTTC
CTAGAGCATGGCTACGTAGATAAGTAGCATGGCGGGTTAATCATTAACTACAAGGAACCCCTAGTGATGG
AGTTGGCCACTCCCTCTCTGCGCGCTCGCTCGCTCACTGAGGCCGGGCGACCAAAGGTCGCCCGACGCCC
GGGCTTTGCCCGGGCGGCCTCAGTGAGCGAGCGAGCGCGCAGCTGCATTAATGAATCGGCCAACGCGCGG
GGAGAGGCGGTTTGCGTATTGGGCGCTCTTCCGCTTCCTCGCTCACTGACTCGCTGCGCTCGGTCGTTCG
GCTGCGGCGAGCGGTATCAGCTCACTCAAAGGCGGTAATACGGTTATCCACAGAATCAGGGGATAACGCA
GGAAAGAACATGTGAGCAAAAGGCCAGCAAAAGGCCAGGAACCGTAAAAAGGCCGCGTTGCTGGCGTTTT
TCCATAGGCTCCGCCCCCCTGACGAGCATCACAAAAATCGACGCTCAAGTCAGAGGTGGCGAAACCCGAC
AGGACTATAAAGATACCAGGCGTTTCCCCCTGGAAGCTCCCTCGTGCGCTCTCCTGTTCCGACCCTGCCG
CTTACCGGATACCTGTCCGCCTTTCTCCCTTCGGGAAGCGTGGCGCTTTCTCATAGCTCACGCTGTAGGT
ATCTCAGTTCGGTGTAGGTCGTTCGCTCCAAGCTGGGCTGTGTGCACGAACCCCCCGTTCAGCCCGACCG
CTGCGCCTTATCCGGTAACTATCGTCTTGAGTCCAACCCGGTAAGACACGACTTATCGCCACTGGCAGCA
GCCACTGGTAACAGGATTAGCAGAGCGAGGTATGTAGGCGGTGCTACAGAGTTCTTGAAGTGGTGGCCTA
ACTACGGCTACACTAGAAGAACAGTATTTGGTATCTGCGCTCTGCTGAAGCCAGTTACCTTCGGAAAAAG
AGTTGGTAGCTCTTGATCCGGCAAACAAACCACCGCTGGTAGCGGTGGTTTTTTTGTTTGCAAGCAGCAG
ATTACGCGCAGAAAAAAAGGATCTCAAGAAGATCCTTTGATCTTTTCTACGGGGTCTGACGCTCAGTGGA
ACGAAAACTCACGTTAAGGGATTTTGGTCATGAGATTATCAAAAAGGATCTTCACCTAGATCCTTTTAAA
TTAAAAATGAAGTTTTAAATCAATCTAAAGTATATATGAGTAAACTTGGTCTGACAGTTACCAATGCTTA
ATCAGTGAGGCACCTATCTCAGCGATCTGTCTATTTCGTTCATCCATAGTTGCCTGACTCCCCGTCGTGT
AGATAACTACGATACGGGAGGGCTTACCATCTGGCCCCAGTGCTGCAATGATACCGCGAGACCCACGCTC
ACCGGCTCCAGATTTATCAGCAATAAACCAGCCAGCCGGAAGGGCCGAGCGCAGAAGTGGTCCTGCAACT
TTATCCGCCTCCATCCAGTCTATTAATTGTTGCCGGGAAGCTAGAGTAAGTAGTTCGCCAGTTAATAGTT
TGCGCAACGTTGTTGCCATTGCTACAGGCATCGTGGTGTCACGCTCGTCGTTTGGTATGGCTTCATTCAG
CTCCGGTTCCCAACGATCAAGGCGAGTTACATGATCCCCCATGTTGTGCAAAAAAGCGGTTAGCTCCTTC
GGTCCTCCGATCGTTGTCAGAAGTAAGTTGGCCGCAGTGTTATCACTCATGGTTATGGCAGCACTGCATA
ATTCTCTTACTGTCATGCCATCCGTAAGATGCTTTTCTGTGACTGGTGAGTACTCAACCAAGTCATTCTG
AGAATAGTGTATGCGGCGACCGAGTTGCTCTTGCCCGGCGTCAATACGGGATAATACCGCGCCACATAGC
AGAACTTTAAAAGTGCTCATCATTGGAAAACGTTCTTCGGGGCGAAAACTCTCAAGGATCTTACCGCTGT
TGAGATCCAGTTCGATGTAACCCACTCGTGCACCCAACTGATCTTCAGCATCTTTTACTTTCACCAGCGT
TTCTGGGTGAGCAAAAACAGGAAGGCAAAATGCCGCAAAAAAGGGAATAAGGGCGACACGGAAATGTTGA
ATACTCATACTCTTCCTTTTTCAATATTATTGAAGCATTTATCAGGGTTATTGTCTCATGAGCGGATACA
TATTTGAATGTATTTAGAAAAATAAACAAATAGGGGTTCCGCGCACATTTCCCCGAAAAGTGCCACCTAA
ATTGTAAGCGTTAATATTTTGTTAAAATTCGCGTTAAATTTTTGTTAAATCAGCTCATTTTTTAACCAAT
AGGCCGAAATCGGCAAAATCCCTTATAAATCAAAAGAATAGACCGAGATAGGGT
[37 nt withheld, positions 5235-5271]
AAAGAACGTGGACTCCAACGTCAAAGG
[49 nt withheld, positions 5299-5347]
T
[91 nt withheld, positions 5349-5439]
G
[124 nt withheld, positions 5441-5564]
CCCATTCGCCATTCAGGCTGCGCAACT
Features (pLannotate 1.2.2; 14 found; start..end, strand, type, name):
     42..174     -  repeat_region  AAV2 ITR (fragment): inverted terminal repeat of adeno-associated virus serotype 2 inverted
    256..703     +  promoter       hSyn promoter: human synapsin I promoter; confers neuron-specific expression (Kügler et al., 2003)
    888..2058    +  CDS            GCaMP6s (fragment): improved fluorescent protein-based calcium sensor (Chen et al., 2013)
   2073..2661    +  misc_feature   WPRE: woodchuck hepatitis virus posttranscriptional regulatory element
   2662..2681    +  misc_feature   MCS (fragment): pBluescript multiple cloning site
   2710..2831    -  polyA_signal   SV40 poly(A) signal: SV40 polyadenylation signal
   2854..2922    -  CDS            large T antigen (fragment): large T antigen from SV40 (simian virus 40)
   2993..3126    +  repeat_region  AAV2 ITR: inverted terminal repeat of adeno-associated virus serotype 2 inverted
   3120..3176    -  CDS            lacI (fragment): lac repressor; lacI; The lac repressor binds to the lac operator to inhibit transcription in E. coli. This inhibition can be relieved by adding lactose or isopropyl-β-D-thiogalactopyranoside (IPTG).
   3359..3947    -  rep_origin     ori: high-copy-number ColE1/pMB1/pBR322/pUC origin of replication
   4118..4978    -  CDS            AmpR: β-lactamase; bla; confers resistance to ampicillin, carbenicillin, and related antibiotics
   4979..5083    -  promoter       AmpR promoter: bla
   5136..5564    -  rep_origin     f1 ori (sequence partly withheld): f1 bacteriophage origin of replication; arrow indicates direction of (+) strand synthesis
   5569..47      -  CDS            lacZα (fragment) (across the origin): LacZα fragment of β-galactosidase; lacZ fragment
