[The description below was written by a language model from this plasmid's Addgene catalogue record and pLannotate feature annotations shown in this document.]
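Description:
AAV-syn-LifeAct-jGCaMP8f-WPRE is an adeno-associated virus transfer plasmid for neuronal expression of an actin-targeted genetically encoded calcium indicator. The expression cassette sits between two AAV2 inverted terminal repeats, which are the cis elements needed for replication and packaging of the intervening DNA into recombinant AAV particles when rep/cap and helper functions are provided separately. The bacterial backbone carries a ColE1/pUC-type origin, an f1 phage origin and a β-lactamase gene with its own promoter for ampicillin selection. Short lacZα and lacI fragments are cloning-vector remnants. The catalogue lists the plasmid as low copy and propagated in a recombination-deficient strain, a common precaution for keeping ITRs intact.

Within the ITRs, the human synapsin I promoter restricts expression to neurons and drives a synthetic open reading frame of about 1.3 kb encoding jGCaMP8f with an N-terminal LifeAct-6xHis tag. LifeAct is a short F-actin-binding peptide, so the fusion is expected to localise the sensor to the actin cytoskeleton. The automated annotation labels this coding region as a GCaMP6s fragment, which reflects sequence similarity within the GCaMP family rather than the actual variant. The catalogue identifies it as jGCaMP8f. Downstream, a WPRE enhances transcript stability and expression, and an SV40 polyadenylation signal (annotated on the reverse strand, with an adjacent large T antigen fragment from the same SV40 region) terminates the message. The sequence record is described as a partial NGS result of about 5.6 kb. The construct is intended for AAV-mediated delivery for calcium imaging in neurons.
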