Addgene plasmid #186038: AAV-syn-LifeAct-jGCaMP8f-WPRE
Purpose: AAV-mediated expression of LifeAct-jGCaMP8f under the synapsin promoter
Depositing lab: Loren Looger. Depositing organization: HHMI, Janelia Research Campus.
Backbone
  Vector backbone: AAV
  Vector type: Mammalian Expression, AAV
Growth in bacteria
  Bacterial resistance: Ampicillin, 100 μg/mL
  Growth temperature: 30°C
  Growth strain: NEB Stable
  Copy number: Low Copy
Gene/Insert
  Gene/Insert name: LifeAct-jGCaMP8f
  Species: Synthetic
  Insert size (bp): 1320
  Promoter: synapsin
  Tag / fusion protein: LifeAct-6xHis (N terminal on insert)
  Cloning method: Gibson Cloning
Terms and licenses: Academic/Nonprofit Terms; Industry Terms: Not Available to Industry
How to cite: AAV-syn-LifeAct-jGCaMP8f-WPRE was a gift from Loren Looger (Addgene plasmid # 186038 ; http://n2t.net/addgene:186038 ; RRID:Addgene_186038)
